Addgene plasmid #13941: pGEM cOp (CT#625)
Depositing lab: Cliff Tabin. Depositing organization: Harvard Medical School. Publication: Dual roles of Wnt signaling during chondrogenesis in the chicken limb. Hartmann C, Tabin CJ. Development. 2000 Jul . 127(14):3141-59. PubMed 10862751.
Backbone
  Vector backbone: pGEM-T Easy
  Backbone manufacturer: Promega
  Backbone size w/o insert (bp): 3015
  Vector type: Bacterial Expression
Growth in bacteria
  Bacterial resistance: Ampicillin, 100 μg/mL
  Growth temperature: 37°C
  Growth strain: DH5alpha
  Copy number: High Copy
Gene/Insert
  Gene/Insert name: Op (alt name: Osteopontin)
  Species: G. gallus (chicken)
  Insert size (bp): 645
  Mutation: Amino acids 34-260, V98M, G216D, R235A*
  Entrez Gene: SPP1
  Cloning method: Restriction Enzyme; 5′ cloning site NcoI (not destroyed); 3′ cloning site SpeI (not destroyed)
  Sequencing primers: 5′ T7; 3′ SP6
Terms and licenses: Academic/Nonprofit Terms; Industry Terms: Not Available to Industry
Depositor comments: 645 bp RT-PCR product corresponding to AA 34-260 of sequenced published by Castagnola et al., 1991. *Note that these mutations were not reported but were found during Addgene's quality control sequencing. They are not known to affect function and may only be polymorphisms.
How to cite: pGEM cOp (CT#625) was a gift from Cliff Tabin (Addgene plasmid # 13941 ; http://n2t.net/addgene:13941 ; RRID:Addgene_13941)
