[The description below was written by a language model from this plasmid's Addgene catalogue record.]
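Description:
pGEM cOp is a small, high-copy bacterial cloning plasmid built on the commercial pGEM-T Easy backbone (about 3 kb without insert), a vector designed for capturing PCR products. It is maintained in standard E. coli cloning strains under ampicillin selection. Although catalogued as a bacterial expression vector, its layout is that of a cloning and in vitro transcription template. The record lists T7 and SP6 as the sequencing primers on either side of the insert, consistent with the opposing phage promoters that flank the pGEM-T Easy cloning site and allow RNA to be transcribed from either strand.

The insert is a 645 bp RT-PCR fragment of chicken (Gallus gallus) osteopontin (Op, gene SPP1), covering amino acids 34 to 260 of the previously published sequence, so it is a partial coding region rather than a full-length open reading frame. It lies between NcoI and SpeI sites, both of which remain intact and can be used to release the fragment. Repository quality-control sequencing found three amino-acid differences from the reference (V98M, G216D and R235A) that the depositor had not reported. They are not known to affect function and may simply be polymorphisms.

The record does not state the intended application. However, a partial cDNA flanked by phage promoters suits the synthesis of sense and antisense riboprobes, and the associated publication concerns Wnt signalling during chondrogenesis in the chicken limb. This fits use of the construct as a probe template for detecting osteopontin transcripts as a skeletal differentiation marker. No feature table was supplied, so the orientation of the insert relative to the two promoters is not documented.
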