>Addgene plasmid #13941 | pGEM cOp (CT#625) | addgene partial sequence | sequence record 114752 | M13pUC-Fwd 5'-CCCAGTCACGACGTTGTAAAACG-3'
AAGGGCGAATTGGGCCCGACGTCGCATGCTCCCGGCCGCCATGGCGGCCGCGGGAATTCGATTGTTTTCA
ATGCTGTGGCGATCTTCGGCATCCTCAGCGCTCTCTAGCGTCTGGTTGCTGGTGTCGACGGCGGACGCGC
TAGCCAGGCTCTCTCTGCTGTCCACCCCAGCACTGGCCTTGCTGTCTCCTCCGTCCACCTCAGGGCTGTC
AAATCTTGGCCGGCTGTCGTTCTCTACGCTCTGATGTTGGGCCAGCTCACGGCTGTCCTGTTCGCGGCTC
TCCTTGGGCAACCAGAGGCCCGCTAGCTGGCTGTCCCCAACCTCCGCGGTGGCGTCATCCTCAATGAGCT
TCCTGGCAGCTTTGCGGAGCTTGCTCGCCTTCACCACGTGGGCTTTGGCCCTGAAGCCATATGCCACACT
GTCACCCCGGCCTGCGTTGTCCCCACGGTTGAAAGGTGTCACGGGTGCCTCTGTGGGGAAGTCTGTGACG
ACTTCATCAGACTCGTCAGTGTCATTGGAATCATTGTCATCATCATCATCATCATCCATGGCCTCTTGGC
TCTTGCTAGGAATGTCAGGAAAGTCCGGCTGTTCTGGGACATCAGCATTTTCTTCTGAAGAGTAATGAGT
CTGCTGAAGTGAAGCCAGGTCATTCTGTGTCTGCTGCAGGTGCTCCTGAGACTGAGAATCCACGTGATCC
TGGTGGTACCTGTGTGTGTGGTGGCTCCTGGGGTCGTATTTAATCACTAGTGAATTCGCGGCCGCCTGCA
GGTCGACCATATGGGAGAGCTCCCAACGCGTTGGATGCATAGCTTGAGTATTCTATAGTGTCACCTAAAT
AGCTTGGCGTAATCATGGTCATAGCTGTTTCCTGTGTGAAAATTGTTATCCGCTCACAAATTCCACACAA
CATACGAAGCCGGAAGCATAAAGTGTAAAGCCTGGGGTGCCTAATGAGTG
